>Addgene plasmid #174961 | pMSR:MSMEG_0972:Dendra | addgene full sequence | sequence record 345481 | Addgene NGS Result
TCACAGAGATGACGCCAGCTCTGGTGCGTGCGTGGTGGGCCGGGATGGGTAGGAAGCACCCGACTGCCCG
CCGGCATGCCTACAACGTCCTCCGGGCGGTGATGAACACAGCGGTCGAGGACAAGCTGATCGCAGAGAAC
CCGTGCCGGATCGAGCAGAAGGCAGCCGATGAGCGCGACGTAGAGGCGCTGACGCCTGAGGAGCTGGACA
TCGTCGCCGCTGAGATCTTCGAGCACTACCGGATCGCGGCATACATCCTGGCGTGGACGAGCCTCCGGTT
CGGAGAGCTGATCGAGCTTCGCCGCAAGGACATCGTGGACGACGGCATGACGATGAAGCTCCGGGTGCGC
CGTGGCGCTTCCCGCGTGGGGAACAAGATCGTCGTTGGCAACGCCAAGACCGTCCGGTCGAAGCGTCCTG
TGACGGTTCCGCCTCACGTCGCGGAGATGATCCGAGCGCACATGAAGGACCGTACGAAGATGAACAAGGG
CCCCGAGGCATTCCTGGTGACCACGACGCAGGGCAACCGGCTGTCGAAGTCCGCGTTCACCAAGTCGCTG
AAGCGTGGCTACGCCAAGATCGGTCGGCCGGAACTCCGCATCCACGACCTCCGCGCTGTCGGCGCTACGT
TCGCCGCTCAGGCAGGTGCGACGACCAAGGAGCTGATGGCCCGTCTCGGTCACACGACTCCTAGGATGGC
GATGAAGTACCAGATGGCGTCTGAGGCCCGCGACGAGGCTATCGCTGAGGCGATGTCCAAGCTGGCCAAG
ACCTCCTGAAACGCAAAAAGCCCCCCTCCCAAGGACACTGAGTCCTAAAGAGGGGGGTTTCTTGTCAGTA
CGCGAAGAACCACGCCTGGCCGCGAGCGCCAGCACCGCCGCTCTGTGCGGAGACCTGGGCACCAGCCCCG
CCGCCGCCAGGAGCATTGCCGTTCCCGCCAGAAATCTAGACGGTGACCACAACGCGCCCGCTTTGATCGG
GGACGTCGAAATATTGGATCGTCGGCACCGTCACGGCCGTGGGAGGCGGCACGATCCGCGACGTGATGAT
CGGCCGCATCCCCACGGTGCTGCGCAGTGAGCTCTACGCCATCCCGGCGTTGATCTGTGCGTTCGCACGC
ACAGGCCCGGTGTGAGAAGGGTCTCTGACGAGCGGGAGAACTCCCTATCAGTGATAGAGTTTGTCCTCCC
TATCAGTGATAGATAGGCTTAAGGAGTAATACGACTCACTATAGGGAGAAGGAGGCCATTATGACCGGAT
TCGCCGAGATCGCGGCGGCAGGACCGGTTCTGCTCGCCCTGGGCGTGAGTGTGCTGGCCGGCCTGGTGTC
GTTCGCCTCGCCGTGCGTCGTGCCGCTCGTGCCCGGCTACCTGTCGTATCTGGCCGCGGTGGTCGGTGTC
GACGACGATCCCGTGCGCACCGGCGGTGAGCGCGTCGCGCTGCGCTCGGCACGGCTGCGGGTCGCGGGTG
CGGCGGCACTGTTCGTCGCCGGGTTCACCGTGGTGTTCCTGCTGGGTGCGGTCGCGGTGCTCGGCATGAC
CACCACCTTGATCGCCAATCAGCTTCTGCTGCAACGCATCGGCGGTGTCGTCACGATCGTCATGGGCCTG
GTGTTCGTGGGCTTCATCCCGGCGCTGCAGCGGCAGGCGCGGTTCACCCCGCGCCAATTGTCGACGGTCG
CGGGCGCACCGCTGCTGGGTGCGGTGTTCGCGCTCGGTTGGACGCCGTGCCTGGGGCCGACGCTCACCGG
CGTCATCGCGGTCGCCTCGGCCACCGACGGCGCCACGGTCGCGCGCGGTGTCGTGCTGGTGCTGGCCTAC
TGCCTGGGGCTCGGCATCCCGTTCGTACTGCTCGCGCTGGGCTCGGCGCGCGCCGTGCAGGGTTTGGGCT
GGCTGCGCAGGCACACCAGGACCATCCAGATCTTCGGCGGCGTGCTGCTGATCCTCGTCGGCGCGGCCCT
CGTCACGGGCCTGTGGAACGAGTTCGTGTCCTACGTGCGCGACGCCTTCGTCAGTGATGTGAGGCTCCCC
ATCAAGCTTGGTGCGGCCGCGGGCAACACGCCTGGCATCAATCTGATCAAGGAGGACATGCGTGTCAAGG
TGCATATGGAGGGCAACGTGAACGGTCACGCCTTCGTGATCGAGGGGGAGGGTAAGGGTAAGCCTTACGA
AGGGACCCAGACCGCCAACCTCACCGTCAAGGAGGGCGCCCCTCTCCCATTCTCGTACGATATCCTCACT
ACCGCGGTGCATTACGGGAACCGCGTGTTCACCAAGTACCCCGAGGATATCCCTGACTACTTCAAGCAGA
GCTTCCCGGAGGGATACTCCTGGGAGCGGACGATGACCTTCGAAGACAAGGGTATCTGTACGATCCGCAG
CGACATCTCGCTGGAAGGGGACTGTTTCTTCCAGAACGTCCGTTTCAAGGGGACCAACTTTCCGCCGAAC
GGCCCGGTCATGCAGAAGAAGACCCTCAAGTGGGAGCCGAGCACGGAGAAGCTGCACGTTCGGGACGGCC
TCCTGGTCGGCAACATCAACATGGCGCTGCTGCTGGAAGGCGGCGGCCACTACCTATGCGACTTCAAGAC
CACGTACAAAGCGAAGAAGGTCGTCCAGCTGCCCGACGCGCACTTCGTGGACCACCGCATCGAAATCCTG
GGGAACGATTCGGACTACAACAAGGTCAAGTTGTACGAGCACGCTGTGGCACGCTATAGCCCGCTCCCGT
CGCAGGTCTGGTTCGAAGGCGGCGGCGGGGAGAACCTGTATTTCCAGGACTACAAGGACGACGACGACAA
GTGATTTAAATAACCCCTTGGGGCCTCTAAACGGGTCTTGAGGGGTTTTTTGTTAACTAGCGTACGATCG
AATTCCTGCAGCTCACGGTAACTGATGCCGTATTTGCAGTACCAGCGTACGGCCCACAGAATGATGTCAC
GCTGAAAATGCCGGCCTTTGAATGGGTTCATGTGCAGCTCCATCAGCAAAAGGGGATGATAAGTTTATCA
CCACCGACTATTTGCAACAGTGCCGTTGATCGTGCTATGATCGACTGATGTCATCAGCGGTGGAGTGCAA
TGTCGTGCAATACGAATGGCGAAAAGCCGAGCTCATCGGTCAGCTTCTCAACCTTGGGGTTACCCCCGGC
GGTGTGCTGCTGGTCCACAGCTCCTTCCGTAGCGTCCGGCCCCTCGAAGATGGGCCACTTGGACTGATCG
AGGCCCTGCGTGCTACGCTGGGTCCGGGAGGGACGCTCGTCATGCCCTCGTGGTCAGGTCTGGACGACGA
GCCGTTCGATCCTGCCACGTCGCCCGTTACACCGGACCTTGGAGTTGTCTCTGACACATTCTGGCGCCTG
CCAAATGTAAAGCGCAGCGCCCATCCATTTGCCTTTGCGGCAGCGGGGCCACAGGCAGAGCAGATCATCT
CTGATCCATTGCCCCTGCCACCTTACTCGCCTGCAAGCCCGGTCGCCCGTGTCCATGAACTCGATGGGCA
GGTACTTCTCCTCGGCGTGGGACACGATGCCAACACGACGCTGCATCTTGCCGAGTTGATGGCAAAGGTT
CCCTATGGGGTGCCGAGACACTGCACCATTCTTCAGGATGGCAAGTTGGTACGCGTCGATTATCTCGAGA
ATGACCACTGCTGTGAGCGCTTTGCCTTGGCGGACAGGTGGCTCAAGGAGAAGAGCCTTCAGAAGGAAGG
TCCAGTCGGTCATGCCTTTGCTCGGTTGATCCGCTCCCGCGACATTGTGGCGACAGCCCTGGGTCAACTG
GGCCGAGATCCGTTGATCTTCCTGCATCCGCCAGAGGCGGGATGCGAAGAATGCGATGCCGCTCGCCAGT
CGATTGGCTGAGCTCATGAGCGGAGAACGAGATGACGTTGGAGGGGCAAGGTCGCGCTGATTGCTGGGGC
AACACGGGGGATCCACTAGTTCCATGAGCGTCAGACCCCGTAGAAAAGATCAAAGGATCTTCTTGAGATC
CTTTTTTTCTGCGCGTAATCTGCTGCTTGCAAACAAAAAAACCACCGCTACCAGCGGTGGTTTGTTTGCC
GGATCAAGAGCTACCAACTCTTTTTCCGAAGGTAACTGGCTTCAGCAGAGCGCAGATACCAAATACTGTC
CTTCTAGTGTAGCCGTAGTTAGGCCACCACTTCAAGAACTCTGTAGCACCGCCTACATACCTCGCTCTGC
TAATCCTGTTACCAGTGGCTGCTGCCAGTGGCGATAAGTCGTGTCTTACCGGGTTGGACTCAAGACGATA
GTTACCGGATAAGGCGCAGCGGTCGGGCTGAACGGGGGGTTCGTGCACACAGCCCAGCTTGGAGCGAACG
ACCTACACCGAACTGAGATACCTACAGCGTGAGCTATGAGAAAGCGCCACGCTTCCCGAGGGGAGAAAGG
CGGACAGGTATCCGGTAAGCGGCAGGGTCGGAACAGGAGAGCGCACGAGGGAGCTTCCAGGGGGAAACGC
CTGGTATCTTTATAGTCCTGTCGGGTTTCGCCACCTCTGACTTGAGCGTCGATTTTTGTGATGCTCGTCA
GGGGGGCGGAGCCTATGGAAAAACGCCAGCAACGCGGCCTTTTTACGGTTCCTGGCCTTTTGCTGGCCTT
TTGCTCACATGTTCTTTCCTGCGTTATCCCCTGATTCTGTGGATAACCGTATTACCGCCTTTGAGTGAGC
TGATACCGCTCGCCGCAGCCGAACGACCGAGCGCAACGCGTGCGGCCGCGGTACCCGGGGATCCTCTAGA
GTCGACCACCAAGGGCACCATCTCTGCTTGGGCCACCCCGTTGGCCGCAGCCAGCTCGCTGAGAGCCGTG
AACGACAGGGCGAACGCCAGCCCGCCGACGGCGAGGGTTCCGACCGCTGCAACTCCCGGTGCAACCTTGT
CCCGGTCTATTCTCTTCACTGCACCAGCTCCAATCTGGTGTGAATGCCCCTCGTCTGTTCGCGCAGGCGG
GGGGCTCTATTCGTTTGTCAGCATCGAAAGTAGCCAGATCAGGGATGCGTTGCAACCGCGTATGCCCAGG
TCAGAAGAGTCGCACAAGAGTTGCAGACCCCTGGAAAGAAAAATGGCCAGAGGGCGAAAACACCCTCTGA
CCAGCGGAGCGGGCGACGGGAATCGAACCCGCGTAGCTAGTTTGGAAGAATGGGTGTCTGCCGACCACAT
ATGGGCCGGTCAAGATAGGTTTTTACCCCCTCTCGGCTGCATCCTCTAAGTGGAAAGAAATTGCAGGTCG
TAGAAGCGCGTTGAAGCCTGAGAGTTGCACAGGAGTTGCAACCCGGTAGCCTTGTTCACGACGAGAGGAG
ACCTAGTTGGCACGTCGCGGATGGGGATCGCTGAAGACTCAGCGCAGCGGGAGGATCCAAGCCTCATACG
TCAACCCGCAGGACGGTGTGAGGTACTACGCGCTGCAGACCTACGACAACAAGATGGACGCCGAAGCCTG
GCTCGCGGGCGAGAAGCGGCTCATCGAGATGGAGACCTGGACCCCTCCACAGGACCGGGCGAAGAAG
Features (pLannotate 1.2.2; 14 found; start..end, strand, type, name):
    838..942     -  CDS            32 (fragment): VG32_BPML5 - Protein predicted: Swiss-Prot protein existence level 4. From Mycobacterium phage L5 (Mycobacteriophage L5).
    998..1102    +  CDS            Y4104_STRCO (fragment): Protein inferred from homology: Swiss-Prot protein existence level 3. From Streptomyces coelicolor (strain ATCC BAA-471 / A3(2) / M145).
   1160..1179    +  promoter       tight TRE promoter (fragment): Tet-responsive promoter PTight, consisting of seven tet operator sequences followed by the minimal CMV promoter
   1186..1203    +  promoter       tight TRE promoter (fragment): Tet-responsive promoter PTight, consisting of seven tet operator sequences followed by the minimal CMV promoter
   1217..1235    +  promoter       T7 promoter: promoter for bacteriophage T7 RNA polymerase
   2055..2741    +  CDS            Dendra2: Dendra2 is a photoconvertible green fluorescent protein published in 2006, derived from Dendronephthya sp.. It has high acid sensitivity.
   2781..2801    +  CDS            FLAG (fragment): FLAG® epitope tag, followed by an enterokinase cleavage site
   2810..2852    +  terminator     T7 terminator (fragment): transcription terminator for bacteriophage T7 RNA polymerase
   3058..3858    +  CDS            ApmR: aminoglycoside 3-N-acetyltransferase type IV ; aac(3)IV; confers resistance to apramycin (Paget and Davies, 1996)
   3925..3942    -  misc_feature   MCS (fragment): pBluescript multiple cloning site
   3983..4571    +  rep_origin     ori: high-copy-number ColE1/pMB1/pBR322/pUC origin of replication
   4739..4767    +  misc_feature   MCS (fragment): pUC18/19 multiple cloning site
   5327..3       +  CDS            33 (fragment) (across the origin): VINT_BPML5 - Also known as int. Protein inferred from homology: Swiss-Prot protein existence level 3. Integrase is necessary for integration of the phage into the host genome by site-specific recombination. From Mycobacterium phage L5 (Mycobacteriophage L5).
   5527..776     +  CDS            33 (fragment) (across the origin): VINT_BPML5 - Also known as int. Protein inferred from homology: Swiss-Prot protein existence level 3. Integrase is necessary for integration of the phage into the host genome by site-specific recombination. From Mycobacterium phage L5 (Mycobacteriophage L5).
