[The description below was written by a language model from this plasmid's Addgene catalogue record and pLannotate feature annotations shown in this document.]
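Description:
pMSR:MSMEG_0972:Dendra is a 5.5 kb integrating mycobacterial expression plasmid built on the pMSR:Dendra backbone and belonging to a systematic resource of tagged Mycolicibacterium (Mycobacterium) smegmatis genes. It replicates at high copy in E. coli through a ColE1/pUC-type origin and is selected with apramycin via the aac(3)IV acetyltransferase gene. It has no annotated mycobacterial replication origin. Instead it carries the mycobacteriophage L5 integrase gene, annotated here as fragments spanning the sequence origin, along with adjacent L5 sequence. This supports site-specific, single-copy insertion at the chromosomal L5 attachment site of the mycobacterial host.

The payload is the M. smegmatis open reading frame MSMEG_0972, inserted by ligation-independent cloning. The ORF itself is not annotated in the feature table, but it presumably occupies the unannotated interval between the promoter region and Dendra2. It is fused at its C terminus, through a Gly-Ala linker, to the green-to-red photoconvertible fluorescent protein Dendra2, followed by a single FLAG epitope. Transcription in mycobacteria is driven by pmycTetO, a mycobacterial promoter containing tet operator sites. The two short hits labelled "tight TRE promoter" most likely reflect these operators rather than a mammalian promoter, and they would allow repression in strains that supply TetR. A T7 promoter just downstream and a T7 terminator after the tag allow the same fusion to be expressed in E. coli strains that supply T7 RNA polymerase.

The stated purpose is a C-terminal fluorescent fusion, which suits localisation imaging of the MSMEG_0972 product in live mycobacteria and FLAG-based detection or purification. The record does not describe the function of MSMEG_0972.
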