Addgene plasmid #174961: pMSR:MSMEG_0972:Dendra
Purpose: C-term fluorescent fusion
Depositing lab: Keith Derbyshire & Joseph Wade. Depositing organization: Wadsworth Center, New York State Department of Health. Publication: A Mycobacterial Systems Resource for the Research Community. Judd JA, Canestrari J, Clark R, Joseph A, Lapierre P, Lasek-Nesselquist E, Mir M, Palumbo M, Smith C, Stone M, Upadhyay A, Wirth SE, Dedrick RM, Meier CG, Russell DA, Dills A, Dove E, Kester J, Wolf ID, Zhu J, Rubin ER, Fortune S, Hatfull GF, Gray TA, Wade JT, Derbyshire KM. mBio. 2021 Mar 2;12(2). pii: mBio.02401-20. doi: 10.1128/mBio.02401-20. PubMed 33653882.
Backbone
  Vector backbone: pMSR:Dendra
  Vector type: Bacterial Expression ; Integrating Mycobacterial Expression Vector attL5. T7 expression in E. coli
Growth in bacteria
  Bacterial resistance: Apramycin, 25 μg/mL
  Growth temperature: 37°C
  Growth strain: DH5alpha
  Copy number: High Copy
Gene/Insert
  Gene/Insert name: MSMEG_0972
  Species: M. smegmatis
  Promoter: pmycTetO
  Tag / fusion protein: Gly-Ala Linker/Dendra2/1x Flag Tag (C terminal on insert)
  Cloning method: Ligation Independent Cloning
  Sequencing primers: 5′ TGATAGAGTTTGTCCTCCCTATCAG; 3′ TCCATATGCACCTTGACACG
Resource information
  A portion of this plasmid was derived from a plasmid made by: CP000480.1
Terms and licenses: Academic/Nonprofit Terms; Industry Terms: Not Available to Industry
Depositor comments: 5' cloning site: AseI (destroyed), 3' cloning site: HindIII (not destroyed)
How to cite: pMSR:MSMEG_0972:Dendra was a gift from Keith Derbyshire & Joseph Wade (Addgene plasmid # 174961 ; http://n2t.net/addgene:174961 ; RRID:Addgene_174961)
