>Addgene plasmid #174961 | pMSR:MSMEG_0972:Dendra | depositor partial sequence | sequence record 339355 | partial
ATGACCGGATTCGCCGAGATCGCGGCGGCAGGACCGGTTCTGCTCGCCCTGGGCGTGAGTGTGCTGGCCG
GCCTGGTGTCGTTCGCCTCGCCGTGCGTCGTGCCGCTCGTGCCCGGCTACCTGTCGTATCTGGCCGCGGT
GGTCGGTGTCGACGACGATCCCGTGCGCACCGGCGGTGAGCGCGTCGCGCTGCGCTCGGCACGGCTGCGG
GTCGCGGGTGCGGCGGCACTGTTCGTCGCCGGGTTCACCGTGGTGTTCCTGCTGGGTGCGGTCGCGGTGC
TCGGCATGACCACCACCTTGATCGCCAATCAGCTTCTGCTGCAACGCATCGGCGGTGTCGTCACGATCGT
CATGGGCCTGGTGTTCGTGGGCTTCATCCCGGCGCTGCAGCGGCAGGCGCGGTTCACCCCGCGCCAATTG
TCGACGGTCGCGGGCGCACCGCTGCTGGGTGCGGTGTTCGCGCTCGGTTGGACGCCGTGCCTGGGGCCGA
CGCTCACCGGCGTCATCGCGGTCGCCTCGGCCACCGACGGCGCCACGGTCGCGCGCGGTGTCGTGCTGGT
GCTGGCCTACTGCCTGGGGCTCGGCATCCCGTTCGTACTGCTCGCGCTGGGCTCGGCGCGCGCCGTGCAG
GGTTTGGGCTGGCTGCGCAGGCACACCAGGACCATCCAGATCTTCGGCGGCGTGCTGCTGATCCTCGTCG
GCGCGGCCCTCGTCACGGGCCTGTGGAACGAGTTCGTGTCCTACGTGCGCGACGCCTTCGTCAGTGATGT
GAGGCTCCCCATC
